>Addgene plasmid #31694 | Snail_pGL2 | addgene full sequence | sequence record 415331 | Addgene NGS Result
AACTTGTTTATTGCAGCTTATAATGGTTACAAATAAAGCAATAGCATCACAAATTTCACAAATAAAGCAT
TTTTTTCACTGCATTCTAGTTGTGGTTTGTCCAAACTCATCAATGTATCTTATGGTACTGTAACTGAGCT
AACATAACCCGGGAGGTACCTCTAGACTGAAAATCCTTCGGTGGCTCCCCAGTGCCCTTGAGGCAAAGTC
CAAACTCCTACGAGGCCCTGGGGCCCAGCACATCTGACCCCTCCGGGCATGCCCATCCCACCCCATCCCT
GGAAGCTGCTCTCTAGGAGTTACTCTGAAGCAGTTGCCACTTCTTCCCTCGGGCCTTTTCCCTTGATAAT
TCTTCACTTCCTCTGGGAAGTCACCCCGACCCCCTGTCAGGTGACCCGCCTCTTAACGGTCGCCGCGTCC
CGTCTCTCCCCCACCAAAGCACACTTCCCTTTGCATTGTAATTATCTGTTTACTTCGTCTGTCTCCCTCA
CTGGACCAGAAGCTACCCTTCGGGAGAGGCTCTGAGTGTTCTGTCCGGGGCTGTGCCCTGGCCCCAGGTA
CAGTGCCCCACACGTGCTGGGCGCTCCGTAAACACTGGATAAGGGAAGGAACGGGTGCTCTTGGCTAGCT
GGGCCAGGCTGCTTTGCAAAAAGGCCGTGGCATTTCAAGTCGCCGAGAGCCACGTGCGGTGTCCCTTTCC
TCGCTTCCTCCCCAGCGATGTGCGTTTCCCTCGTCAATGCCACGCTCTCCAGGCGCCAGCCGGGCGGAGG
AAATTTCCGCCCCCTCCCAAGCCCGAGGCGGGGGCGGGCGTCGGAAGGTCAGGTGTCCCGGCCGGCGCGC
AGCGCCAGGGGGCGTCAGAAGCGCTCAGACCACCGGGCGCTGAGCCGGTGGGCGCGCGGCGTCCTGCCGG
GGTCCCACCTCGCAGGGGCCTCGCTTCGCTCGACGTCCCGCCCCGGACAGCCCCAGCGCGGGGGACGACC
CGCGCTGCGCCAGCGAACCCCGCCTCGGAGGAGTCCCCGCCCGGGCTCTCACCGCCACGCGGCGCGAGCC
CGGCCAGCAGCCGGCGCACCTGCTCGGGGAGTGGCCTTCGGCGGAGACGAGCCTCCGATTGGCGCGAAGG
TGACAAAGGGGCGTGGCAGATAAGGCCCCGCCCCTCGAGAAGCTTGGCATTCCGGTACTGTTGGTAAAAT
GGAAGACGCCAAAAACATAAAGAAAGGCCCGGCGCCATTCTATCCTCTAGAGGATGGAACCGCTGGAGAG
CAACTGCATAAGGCTATGAAGAGATACGCCCTGGTTCCTGGAACAATTGCTTTTACAGATGCACATATCG
AGGTGAACATCACGTACGCGGAATACTTCGAAATGTCCGTTCGGTTGGCAGAAGCTATGAAACGATATGG
GCTGAATACAAATCACAGAATCGTCGTATGCAGTGAAAACTCTCTTCAATTCTTTATGCCGGTGTTGGGC
GCGTTATTTATCGGAGTTGCAGTTGCGCCCGCGAACGACATTTATAATGAACGTGAATTGCTCAACAGTA
TGAACATTTCGCAGCCTACCGTAGTGTTTGTTTCCAAAAAGGGGTTGCAAAAAATTTTGAACGTGCAAAA
AAAATTACCAATAATCCAGAAAATTATTATCATGGATTCTAAAACGGATTACCAGGGATTTCAGTCGATG
TACACGTTCGTCACATCTCATCTACCTCCCGGTTTTAATGAATACGATTTTGTACCAGAGTCCTTTGATC
GTGACAAAACAATTGCACTGATAATGAATTCCTCTGGATCTACTGGGTTACCTAAGGGTGTGGCCCTTCC
GCATAGAACTGCCTGCGTCAGATTCTCGCATGCCAGAGATCCTATTTTTGGCAATCAAATCATTCCGGAT
ACTGCGATTTTAAGTGTTGTTCCATTCCATCACGGTTTTGGAATGTTTACTACACTCGGATATTTGATAT
GTGGATTTCGAGTCGTCTTAATGTATAGATTTGAAGAAGAGCTGTTTTTACGATCCCTTCAGGATTACAA
AATTCAAAGTGCGTTGCTAGTACCAACCCTATTTTCATTCTTCGCCAAAAGCACTCTGATTGACAAATAC
GATTTATCTAATTTACACGAAATTGCTTCTGGGGGCGCACCTCTTTCGAAAGAAGTCGGGGAAGCGGTTG
CAAAACGCTTCCATCTTCCAGGGATACGACAAGGATATGGGCTCACTGAGACTACATCAGCTATTCTGAT
TACACCCGAGGGGGATGATAAACCGGGCGCGGTCGGTAAAGTTGTTCCATTTTTTGAAGCGAAGGTTGTG
GATCTGGATACCGGGAAAACGCTGGGCGTTAATCAGAGAGGCGAATTATGTGTCAGAGGACCTATGATTA
TGTCCGGTTATGTAAACAATCCGGAAGCGACCAACGCCTTGATTGACAAGGATGGATGGCTACATTCTGG
AGACATAGCTTACTGGGACGAAGACGAACACTTCTTCATAGTTGACCGCTTGAAGTCTTTAATTAAATAC
AAAGGATATCAGGTGGCCCCCGCTGAATTGGAATCGATATTGTTACAACACCCCAACATCTTCGACGCGG
GCGTGGCAGGTCTTCCCGACGATGACGCCGGTGAACTTCCCGCCGCCGTTGTTGTTTTGGAGCACGGAAA
GACGATGACGGAAAAAGAGATCGTGGATTACGTCGCCAGTCAAGTAACAACCGCGAAAAAGTTGCGCGGA
GGAGTTGTGTTTGTGGACGAAGTACCGAAAGGTCTTACCGGAAAACTCGACGCAAGAAAAATCAGAGAGA
TCCTCATAAAGGCCAAGAAGGGCGGAAAGTCCAAATTGTAAAATGTAACTGTATTCAGCGATGACGAAAT
TCTTAGCTATTGTAATACTGCGATGAGTGGCAGGGCGGGGCGTAATTTTTTTAAGGCAGTTATTGGTGCC
CTTAAACGCCTGGTTGCTACGCCTGAATAAGTGATAATAAGCGGATGAATGGCAGAAATTCGCCGGATCT
TTGTGAAGGAACCTTACTTCTGTGGTGTGACATAATTGGACAAACTACCTACAGAGATTTAAAGCTCTAA
GGTAAATATAAAATTTTTAAGTGTATAATGTGTTAAACTACTGATTCTAATTGTTTGTGTATTTTAGATT
CCAACCTATGGAACTGATGAATGGGAGCAGTGGTGGAATGCCTTTAATGAGGAAAACCTGTTTTGCTCAG
AAGAAATGCCATCTAGTGATGATGAGGCTACTGCTGACTCTCAACATTCTACTCCTCCAAAAAAGAAGAG
AAAGGTAGAAGACCCCAAGGACTTTCCTTCAGAATTGCTAAGTTTTTTGAGTCATGCTGTGTTTAGTAAT
AGAACTCTTGCTTGCTTTGCTATTTACACCACAAAGGAAAAAGCTGCACTGCTATACAAGAAAATTATGG
AAAAATATTCTGTAACCTTTATAAGTAGGCATAACAGTTATAATCATAACATACTGTTTTTTCTTACTCC
ACACAGGCATAGAGTGTCTGCTATTAATAACTATGCTCAAAAATTGTGTACCTTTAGCTTTTTAATTTGT
AAAGGGGTTAATAAGGAATATTTGATGTATAGTGCCTTGACTAGAGATCATAATCAGCCATACCACATTT
GTAGAGGTTTTACTTGCTTTAAAAAACCTCCCACACCTCCCCCTGAACCTGAAACATAAAATGAATGCAA
TTGTTGTTGTTAACTTGTTTATTGCAGCTTATAATGGTTACAAATAAAGCAATAGCATCACAAATTTCAC
AAATAAAGCATTTTTTTCACTGCATTCTAGTTGTGGTTTGTCCAAACTCATCAATGTATCTTATCATGTC
TGGATCCGTCGACCGATGCCCTTGAGAGCCTTCAACCCAGTCAGCTCCTTCCGGTGGGCGCGGGGCATGA
CTATCGTCGCCGCACTTATGACTGTCTTCTTTATCATGCAACTCGTAGGACAGGTGCCGGCAGCGCTCTT
CCGCTTCCTCGCTCACTGACTCGCTGCGCTCGGTCGTTCGGCTGCGGCGAGCGGTATCAGCTCACTCAAA
GGCGGTAATACGGTTATCCACAGAATCAGGGGATAACGCAGGAAAGAACATGTGAGCAAAAGGCCAGCAA
AAGGCCAGGAACCGTAAAAAGGCCGCGTTGCTGGCGTTTTTCCATAGGCTCCGCCCCCCTGACGAGCATC
ACAAAAATCGACGCTCAAGTCAGAGGTGGCGAAACCCGACAGGACTATAAAGATACCAGGCGTTTCCCCC
TGGAAGCTCCCTCGTGCGCTCTCCTGTTCCGACCCTGCCGCTTACCGGATACCTGTCCGCCTTTCTCCCT
TCGGGAAGCGTGGCGCTTTCTCATAGCTCACGCTGTAGGTATCTCAGTTCGGTGTAGGTCGTTCGCTCCA
AGCTGGGCTGTGTGCACGAACCCCCCGTTCAGCCCGACCGCTGCGCCTTATCCGGTAACTATCGTCTTGA
GTCCAACCCGGTAAGACACGACTTATCGCCACTGGCAGCAGCCACTGGTAACAGGATTAGCAGAGCGAGG
TATGTAGGCGGTGCTACAGAGTTCTTGAAGTGGTGGCCTAACTACGGCTACACTAGAAGAACAGTATTTG
GTATCTGCGCTCTGCTGAAGCCAGTTACCTTCGGAAAAAGAGTTGGTAGCTCTTGATCCGGCAAACAAAC
CACCGCTGGTAGCGGTGGTTTTTTTGTTTGCAAGCAGCAGATTACGCGCAGAAAAAAAGGATCTCAAGAA
GATCCTTTGATCTTTTCTACGGGGTCTGACGCTCAGTGGAACGAAAACTCACGTTAAGGGATTTTGGTCA
TGAGATTATCAAAAAGGATCTTCACCTAGATCCTTTTAAATTAAAAATGAAGTTTTAAATCAATCTAAAG
TATATATGAGTAAACTTGGTCTGACAGTTACCAATGCTTAATCAGTGAGGCACCTATCTCAGCGATCTGT
CTATTTCGTTCATCCATAGTTGCCTGACTCCCCGTCGTGTAGATAACTACGATACGGGAGGGCTTACCAT
CTGGCCCCAGTGCTGCAATGATACCGCGAGACCCACGCTCACCGGCTCCAGATTTATCAGCAATAAACCA
GCCAGCCGGAAGGGCCGAGCGCAGAAGTGGTCCTGCAACTTTATCCGCCTCCATCCAGTCTATTAATTGT
TGCCGGGAAGCTAGAGTAAGTAGTTCGCCAGTTAATAGTTTGCGCAACGTTGTTGCCATTGCTACAGGCA
TCGTGGTGTCACGCTCGTCGTTTGGTATGGCTTCATTCAGCTCCGGTTCCCAACGATCAAGGCGAGTTAC
ATGATCCCCCATGTTGTGCAAAAAAGCGGTTAGCTCCTTCGGTCCTCCGATCGTTGTCAGAAGTAAGTTG
GCCGCAGTGTTATCACTCATGGTTATGGCAGCACTGCATAATTCTCTTACTGTCATGCCATCCGTAAGAT
GCTTTTCTGTGACTGGTGAGTACTCAACCAAGTCATTCTGAGAATAGTGTATGCGGCGACCGAGTTGCTC
TTGCCCGGCGTCAATACGGGATAATACCGCGCCACATAGCAGAACTTTAAAAGTGCTCATCATTGGAAAA
CGTTCTTCGGGGCGAAAACTCTCAAGGATCTTACCGCTGTTGAGATCCAGTTCGATGTAACCCACTCGTG
CACCCAACTGATCTTCAGCATCTTTTACTTTCACCAGCGTTTCTGGGTGAGCAAAAACAGGAAGGCAAAA
TGCCGCAAAAAAGGGAATAAGGGCGACACGGAAATGTTGAATACTCATACTCTTCCTTTTTCAATATTAT
TGAAGCATTTATCAGGGTTATTGTCTCATGAGCGGATACATATTTGAATGTATTTAGAAAAATAAACAAA
TAGGGGTTCCGCGCACATTTCCCCGAAAAGTGCCACCTG
[124 nt withheld, positions 5920-6043]
C
[91 nt withheld, positions 6045-6135]
A
[49 nt withheld, positions 6137-6185]
CCTTTGACGTTGGAGTCCACGTTCTTT
[37 nt withheld, positions 6213-6249]
ACCCTATCTCGGTCTATTCTTTTGATTTATAAGGGATTTTGCCGATTTCGGCCTATTGGTTAAAAAATGA
GCTGATTTAACAAAAATTTAACGCGAATTTTAACAAAATATTAACGCTTACAATTTGCCATTCGCCATTC
AGGCTGCGCAACTGTTGGGAAGGGCGATCGGTGCGGGCCTCTTCGCTATTACGCCAGCCCAAGCTACCAT
GATAAGTAAGTAATATTAAGGTACGTGGAGGTTTTACTTGCTTTAAAAAACCTCCCACACCTCCCCCTGA
ACCTGAAACATAAAATGAATGCAATTGTTGTTGTT
Features (pLannotate 1.2.2; 14 found; start..end, strand, type, name):
      1..122     +  polyA_signal   SV40 poly(A) signal: SV40 polyadenylation signal
   1189..2838    +  CDS            LUCI_PHOPY: Experimental evidence at protein level: Swiss-Prot protein existence level 1. Produces green light with a wavelength of 562 nm. From Photinus pyralis (Common eastern firefly) (Lampyris pyralis).
   2886..2916    +  CDS            CmR (fragment): chloramphenicol acetyltransferase confers resistance to chloramphenicol
   3006..3080    +  CDS            small t antigen (fragment): SV40 (simian virus 40) small t antigen
   3082..3147    +  intron         small t intron: SV40 (simian virus 40) small t antigen intron
   3277..3297    +  CDS            SV40 NLS: nuclear localization signal of SV40 (simian virus 40) large T antigen
   3616..3699    +  CDS            large T antigen (fragment): large T antigen from SV40 (simian virus 40)
   3722..3856    +  polyA_signal   SV40 poly(A) signal: SV40 polyadenylation signal
   3857..3989    +  CDS            TcR (fragment): tetracycline efflux protein; tet; confers resistance to tetracycline
   4169..4757    -  rep_origin     ori: high-copy-number ColE1/pMB1/pBR322/pUC origin of replication
   4928..5788    -  CDS            AmpR: β-lactamase; bla; confers resistance to ampicillin, carbenicillin, and related antibiotics
   5789..5893    -  promoter       AmpR promoter: bla
   5920..6348    +  rep_origin     f1 ori (sequence partly withheld): f1 bacteriophage origin of replication; arrow indicates direction of (+) strand synthesis
   6380..6447    -  CDS            lacZα (fragment): LacZα fragment of β-galactosidase; lacZ fragment
