[The description below was written by a language model from this plasmid's Addgene catalogue record and pLannotate feature annotations shown in this document.]
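Description:
Snail_pGL2 is a promoter-reporter plasmid built on pGL2-Basic, a promoterless firefly luciferase vector used for transient transfection of mammalian cells. The insert is a 989 bp fragment of the human SNAI1 (Snail) promoter, described by the depositor as spanning -1045 to -56, cloned between the KpnI and HindIII sites immediately upstream of the luciferase gene. Although the catalogue lists Snail as the gene, the plasmid carries regulatory sequence rather than the Snail coding region. It therefore does not express Snail protein.

In the sequenced 6,564 nt record, the unannotated interval between an upstream SV40 poly(A) signal and the Photinus pyralis luciferase coding sequence is where the promoter fragment would lie. The upstream poly(A) signal limits read-through transcription from the backbone, so luciferase output depends on the inserted promoter. Downstream of luciferase, the SV40 small t intron and a second SV40 poly(A) signal provide splicing and 3' end processing. The short annotated fragments of small t, large T, CmR, TcR and lacZα are non-functional remnants of the vector's construction, not expressed genes.

For propagation in E. coli, the plasmid has a high-copy ColE1/pUC-type origin and a β-lactamase gene with its own promoter for ampicillin selection, plus an f1 origin for single-stranded DNA production. There is no mammalian selection marker. The construct is used to measure SNAI1 promoter activity. The associated publication concerns regulation of an invasive growth pathway in breast cancer by MTA3, a Mi-2/NuRD complex subunit, which suggests the reporter served to test transcriptional control of Snail in that setting.
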