Addgene plasmid #31694: Snail_pGL2
Depositing lab: Paul Wade. Depositing organization: National Institute of Environmental Health Sciences (NIEHS). Publication: MTA3, a Mi-2/NuRD complex subunit, regulates an invasive growth pathway in breast cancer. Fujita N, Jaye DL, Kajita M, Geigerman C, Moreno CS, Wade PA. Cell. 2003 Apr 18. 113(2):207-19. 10.1016/S0092-8674(03)00234-4 PubMed 12705869.
Backbone
  Vector backbone: pGL2_Basic
  Backbone size w/o insert (bp): 5598
  Vector type: Mammalian Expression, Luciferase
Growth in bacteria
  Bacterial resistance: Ampicillin, 100 μg/mL
  Growth temperature: 37°C
  Growth strain: DH5alpha
  Copy number: High Copy
Gene/Insert
  Gene/Insert name: Snail (alt name: SNAI1)
  Species: H. sapiens (human)
  Insert size (bp): 989
  GenBank ID: NM_005985
  Entrez Gene: SNAI1 (a.k.a. SLUGH2, SNA, SNAH, SNAIL, SNAIL1, dJ710H13.1)
  Cloning method: Restriction Enzyme; 5′ cloning site KpnI (unknown if destroyed); 3′ cloning site HindIII (unknown if destroyed)
  Sequencing primers: 5′ n/a
Terms and licenses: Academic/Nonprofit Terms; Industry Terms: Not Available to Industry
Depositor comments: Contains Snail promoter (-1045 to -56) sequence upstream of luciferase
How to cite: Snail_pGL2 was a gift from Paul Wade (Addgene plasmid # 31694 ; http://n2t.net/addgene:31694 ; RRID:Addgene_31694)
