>Addgene plasmid #31694 | Snail_pGL2 | addgene partial sequence | sequence record 37848 | LucNrev 5'-CCTTATGCAGTTGCTCTCC-3'
CCGGGCCTTTCTTTATGTTTTTGGCGTCTTCCATTTTACCAACAGTACCGGAATGCCAAGCTTCTCGAGG
GGCGGGGCCTTATCTGCCACGCCCCTTTGTCACCTTCGCGCCAATCGGAGGCTCGTCTCCGCCGAAGGCC
ACTCCCCGAGCAGGTGCGCCGGCTGCTGGCCGGGCTCGCGCCGCGTGGCGGTGAGAGCCCGGGCGGGGAC
TCCTCCGAGGCGGGGTTCGCTGGCGCAGCGCGGGTCGTCCCCCGCGCTGGGGCTGTCCGGGGCGGGACGT
CGAGCGAAGCGAGGCCCCTGCGAGGTGGGACCCCGGCAGGACGCCGCGCGCCCACCGGCTCAGCGCCCGG
TGGTCTGAGCGCTTCTGACGCCCCCTGGCGCTGCGCGCCGGCCGGGACACCTGACCTTCCGACGCCCGCC
CCCGCCTCGGGCTTGGGAGGGGGCGGAAATTTCCTCCGCCCGGCTGGCGCCTGGAGAGCGTGGCATTGAC
GAGGGAAACGCACATCGCTGGGGAGGAAGCGAGGAAAGGGACACCGCACGTGGCTCTCGGCGACTTGAAA
TGCCACGGCCTTTTTGCAAAGCAGCCTGGCCCAGCTAGCCAAGAGCACCCGTTCCTTCCCTTATCCAGTG
TTTACGGAGCGCCCAGCACGTGTGGGGCACTGTACCTGGGGCCAGGGCACAGCCCCGGACAGAACACTCA
GAGCCTCTCCCGAAGGGTAGCTTCTGGTCCAGTGAGGGAGACAGACGAAGTAAACAGATAATTACAATGC
AAAGGGAAGTGTGCTTTGGTGGGGGAGAGACGGGACGCGGCGACCGTTAAGAGGCGGGTCACCT
